Addgene plasmid #239913: LLP991
Purpose: sgRNA-A compatible with TCTP-SynPro-03, TCTP-SynPro-16 and CaMV 35S-SynPro-01 as Level-0 part (Goden Gate)
Depositing lab: Ryan Lister. Depositing organization: University of Western Australia. Publication: CRISPRi-based circuits to control gene expression in plants. Khan MA, Herring G, Zhu JY, Oliva M, Fourie E, Johnston B, Zhang Z, Potter J, Pineda L, Pflueger J, Swain T, Pflueger C, Lloyd JPB, Secco D, Small I, Kidd BN, Lister R. Nat Biotechnol. 2025 Mar;43(3):416-430. doi: 10.1038/s41587-024-02236-w. Epub 2024 May 20. PubMed 38769424.
Backbone
  Vector backbone: pAGM9121
  Vector type: Synthetic Biology
Growth in bacteria
  Bacterial resistance: Spectinomycin, 50 μg/mL
  Growth temperature: 30°C
  Growth strain: DH5alpha
  Copy number: High Copy
Gene/Insert
  Gene/Insert name: sgRNA-A
  gRNA/shRNA sequence: Unspecified
  Species: Synthetic
  Mutation: N/A
  Cloning method: Restriction Enzyme; 5′ cloning site Unknown (unknown if destroyed)
Terms and licenses: Academic/Nonprofit Terms; Industry Terms: Not Available to Industry
How to cite: LLP991 was a gift from Ryan Lister (Addgene plasmid # 239913 ; http://n2t.net/addgene:239913 ; RRID:Addgene_239913)
