[The description below was written by a language model from this plasmid's Addgene catalogue record and pLannotate feature annotations shown in this document.]
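Description:
LLP991 is a small (about 2.2 kb) Level-0 Golden Gate part plasmid built on the pAGM9121 backbone, a universal acceptor from the modular cloning (MoClo) system used in plant synthetic biology. It is propagated in E. coli from a high-copy ColE1/pUC-type origin and selected with spectinomycin. Resistance comes from the aadA aminoglycoside adenylyltransferase gene (SmR), which also confers streptomycin resistance. The fragments annotated upstream of it, a class 1 integron Pc promoter and a short piece of the gentamicin acetyltransferase gene, are probably remnants of the integron-derived cassette from which the marker was taken and presumably provide its transcription. They are not functional elements in their own right.

The payload is a synthetic single guide RNA designated sgRNA-A. The feature table identifies a Streptococcus pyogenes Cas9 guide RNA scaffold, preceded by a short region annotated as a CRISPR direct-repeat element. The role of that repeat-like element is not explained in the record. The spacer sequence is listed as unspecified, and no promoter or terminator for the guide is annotated. That is consistent with a basic part designed to be combined with separate regulatory parts in higher-level assemblies, although the cloning sites are also not recorded.

According to the deposit, sgRNA-A is matched to the synthetic promoters TCTP-SynPro-03, TCTP-SynPro-16 and CaMV 35S-SynPro-01. It belongs to a toolkit for CRISPR interference-based gene circuits in plants. In such circuits, the guide would be expected to direct a Cas9-based repressor to cognate target sites in these engineered promoters, allowing programmable control of the genes they drive.
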