Features (pLannotate 1.2.2; 6 found; start..end, strand, type, name):
     23..46      +  promoter       Pc promoter (fragment): intI1 (promoter lies within the coding sequence); class 1 integron promoter
    222..278     +  CDS            GmR (fragment): gentamycin acetyltransferase; aacC1; confers resistance to gentamycin
    289..1076    +  CDS            SmR (fragment): aminoglycoside adenylyltransferase (Murphy, 1985); aadA; confers resistance to spectinomycin and streptomycin
   1417..2005    +  rep_origin     ori: high-copy-number ColE1/pMB1/pBR322/pUC origin of replication
   2057..2084    +  ncRNA          CRISPR-DR4: Accession: RF01317 - CRISPR RNA direct repeat element
   2098..2173    +  misc_RNA       gRNA scaffold: guide RNA scaffold for the Streptococcus pyogenes CRISPR/Cas9 system
>Addgene plasmid #239913 | LLP991 | addgene full sequence | sequence record 486325 | Addgene NGS Result
GTGCCGAGGCACGAACCCAGTGGACATAAGCCTGTTCGGTTCGTAAGCTGTAATGCAAGTAGCGTATGCG
CTCACGCAACTGGTCCAGAACCTTGACCGAACGCAGCGGTGGTAACGGCGCAGTGGCGGTTTTCATGGCT
TGTTATGACTGTTTTTTTGGGGTACAGTCTATGCCTCGGGCATCCAAGCAGCAAGCGCGTTACGCCGTGG
GTCGATGTTTGATGTTATGGAGCAGCAACGATGTTACGCAGCAGGGCAGTCGCCCTAAAACAAAGTTAAA
CATCATGGGGGAAGCGGTGATCGCCGAAGTATCGACTCAACTATCAGAGGTAGTTGGCGTCATCGAGCGC
CATCTCGAACCGACGTTGCTGGCCGTACATTTGTACGGCTCCGCAGTGGATGGCGGCCTGAAGCCACACA
GCGATATTGATTTGCTGGTTACGGTGACCGTAAGGCTTGATGAAACAACGCGGCGAGCTTTGATCAACGA
CCTTTTGGAAACTTCGGCTTCCCCTGGAGAGAGCGAGATTCTCCGCGCTGTAGAAGTCACCATTGTTGTG
CACGACGACATCATTCCGTGGCGTTATCCAGCTAAGCGCGAACTGCAATTTGGAGAATGGCAGCGCAATG
ACATTCTTGCAGGTATCTTCGAGCCAGCCACGATCGACATTGATCTGGCTATCTTGCTGACAAAAGCAAG
AGAACATAGCGTTGCCTTGGTAGGTCCAGCGGCGGAGGAACTCTTTGATCCGGTTCCTGAACAGGATCTA
TTTGAGGCGCTAAATGAAACCTTAACGCTATGGAACTCGCCGCCCGACTGGGCTGGCGATGAGCGAAATG
TAGTGCTTACGTTGTCCCGCATTTGGTACAGCGCAGTAACCGGCAAAATCGCGCCGAAGGATGTCGCTGC
CGACTGGGCAATGGAGCGCCTGCCGGCCCAGTATCAGCCCGTCATACTTGAAGCTAGACAGGCTTATCTT
GGACAAGAAGAAGATCGCTTGGCCTCGCGCGCAGATCAGTTGGAAGAATTTGTCCATTACGTGAAAGGCG
AGATCACCAAGGTAGTCGGCAAATAATGTCTAGCTAGAAATTCGTTCAAGCCGACGCCGCTTCGCGGCGC
GGCTTAACTCAAGCGTTAGATGCACTAAGCACATAATTGCTCACAGCCAAACTATCAGGTCAAGTCTGCT
TTTATTATTTTTAAGCGTGCATAATAAGCCCTACACAAATTGGGAGATATATCATGCTGTCAGACCAAGT
TTACTCATATATACTTTAGATTGATTTAAAACTTCATTTTTAATTTAAAAGGATCTAGGTGAAGATCCTT
TTTGATAATCTCATGACCAAAATCCCTTAACGTGAGTTTTCGTTCCACTGAGCGTCAGACCCCGTAGAAA
AGATCAAAGGATCTTCTTGAGATCCTTTTTTTCTGCGCGTAATCTGCTGCTTGCAAACAAAAAAACCACC
GCTACCAGCGGTGGTTTGTTTGCCGGATCAAGAGCTACCAACTCTTTTTCCGAAGGTAACTGGCTTCAGC
AGAGCGCAGATACCAAATACTGTTCTTCTAGTGTAGCCGTAGTTAGGCCACCACTTCAAGAACTCTGTAG
CACCGCCTACATACCTCGCTCTGCTAATCCTGTTACCAGTGGCTGCTGCCAGTGGCGATAAGTCGTGTCT
TACCGGGTTGGACTCAAGACGATAGTTACCGGATAAGGCGCAGCGGTCGGGCTGAACGGGGGGTTCGTGC
ACACAGCCCAGCTTGGAGCGAACGACCTACACCGAACTGAGATACCTACAGCGTGAGCTATGAGAAAGCG
CCACGCTTCCCGAAGGGAGAAAGGCGGACAGGTATCCGGTAAGCGGCAGGGTCGGAACAGGAGAGCGCAC
GAGGGAGCTTCCAGGGGGAAACGCCTGGTATCTTTATAGTCCTGTCGGGTTTCGCCACCTCTGACTTGAG
CGTCGATTTTTGTGATGCTCGTCAGGGGGGCGGAGCCTATGGAAAAACGCCAGCAACGCGGCCTTTTTAC
GGTTCCTGCACTCTGTGGTCTCATACTGTTCACTGCCGTATAGGCAGTATAGAACCGATCCTCCCATGTT
TTAGAGCTAGAAATAGCAAGTTAAAATAAGGCTAGTCCGTTATCAACTTGAAAAAGTGGCACCGAGTCGG
TGCGTTCACTGCCGTATAGGCAGGCTTCGAGACCACGAA
